>Addgene plasmid #205668 | LEAPTW | addgene full sequence | sequence record 430332 | Addgene NGS Result
TGGAAGGGCTAATTCACTCCCAAAGAAGACAAGATATCCTTGATCTGTGGATCTACCACACACAAGGCTA
CTTCCCTGATTAGCAGAACTACACACCAGGGCCAGGGGTCAGATATCCACTGACCTTTGGATGGTGCTAC
AAGCTAGTACCAGTTGAGCCAGATAAGGTAGAAGAGGCCAATAAAGGAGAGAACACCAGCTTGTTACACC
CTGTGAGCCTGCATGGGATGGATGACCCGGAGAGAGAAGTGTTAGAGTGGAGGTTTGACAGCCGCCTAGC
ATTTCATCACGTGGCCCGAGAGCTGCATCCGGAGTACTTCAAGAACTGCTGATATCGAGCTTGCTACAAG
GGACTTTCCGCTGGGGACTTTCCAGGGAGGCGTGGCCTGGGCGGGACTGGGGAGTGGCGAGCCCTCAGAT
CCTGCATATAAGCAGCTGCTTTTTGCCTGTACTGGGTCTCTCTGGTTAGACCAGATCTGAGCCTGGGAGC
TCTCTGGCTAACTAGGGAACCCACTGCTTAAGCCTCAATAAAGCTTGCCTTGAGTGCTTCAAGTAGTGTG
TGCCCGTCTGTTGTGTGACTCTGGTAACTAGAGATCCCTCAGACCCTTTTAGTCAGTGTGGAAAATCTCT
AGCAGTGGCGCCCGAACAGGGACTTGAAAGCGAAAGGGAAACCAGAGGAGCTCTCTCGACGCAGGACTCG
GCTTGCTGAAGCGCGCACGGCAAGAGGCGAGGGGCGGCGACTGGTGAGTACGCCAAAAATTTTGACTAGC
GGAGGCTAGAAGGAGAGAGATGGGTGCGAGAGCGTCAGTATTAAGCGGGGGAGAATTAGATCGCGATGGG
AAAAAATTCGGTTAAGGCCAGGGGGAAAGAAAAAATATAAATTAAAACATATAGTATGGGCAAGCAGGGA
GCTAGAACGATTCGCAGTTAATCCTGGCCTGTTAGAAACATCAGAAGGCTGTAGACAAATACTGGGACAG
CTACAACCATCCCTTCAGACAGGATCAGAAGAACTTAGATCATTATATAATACAGTAGCAACCCTCTATT
GTGTGCATCAAAGGATAGAGATAAAAGACACCAAGGAAGCTTTAGACAAGATAGAGGAAGAGCAAAACAA
AAGTAAGACCACCGCACAGCAAGCGGCCGGCCGCTGATCTTCAGACCTGGAGGAGGAGATATGAGGGACA
ATTGGAGAAGTGAATTATATAAATATAAAGTAGTAAAAATTGAACCATTAGGAGTAGCACCCACCAAGGC
AAAGAGAAGAGTGGTGCAGAGAGAAAAAAGAGCAGTGGGAATAGGAGCTTTGTTCCTTGGGTTCTTGGGA
GCAGCAGGAAGCACTATGGGCGCAGCGTCAATGACGCTGACGGTACAGGCCAGACAATTATTGTCTGGTA
TAGTGCAGCAGCAGAACAATTTGCTGAGGGCTATTGAGGCGCAACAGCATCTGTTGCAACTCACAGTCTG
GGGCATCAAGCAGCTCCAGGCAAGAATCCTGGCTGTGGAAAGATACCTAAAGGATCAACAGCTCCTGGGG
ATTTGGGGTTGCTCTGGAAAACTCATTTGCACCACTGCTGTGCCTTGGAATGCTAGTTGGAGTAATAAAT
CTCTGGAACAGATTTGGAATCACACGACCTGGATGGAGTGGGACAGAGAAATTAACAATTACACAAGCTT
AATACACTCCTTAATTGAAGAATCGCAAAACCAGCAAGAAAAGAATGAACAAGAATTATTGGAATTAGAT
AAATGGGCAAGTTTGTGGAATTGGTTTAACATAACAAATTGGCTGTGGTATATAAAATTATTCATAATGA
TAGTAGGAGGCTTGGTAGGTTTAAGAATAGTTTTTGCTGTACTTTCTATAGTGAATAGAGTTAGGCAGGG
ATATTCACCATTATCGTTTCAGACCCACCTCCCAACCCCGAGGGGACCCGACAGGCCCGAAGGAATAGAA
GAAGAAGGTGGAGAGAGAGACAGAGACAGATCCATTCGATTAGTGAACGGATCTCGACGGTATCGCCTTT
AAAAGAAAAGGGGGGATTGGGGGGTACAGTGCAGGGGAAAGAATAGTAGACATAATAGCAACAGACATAC
AAACTAAAGAATTACAAAAACAAATTACAAAAATTCAAAATTTTCGGGTTTATTACAGGGACAGCAGAGA
TCCAGTTTATCGATGGGCAGAGCGCACATCGCCCACAGTCCCCGAGAAGTTGGGGGGAGGGGTCGGCAAT
TGAACCGGAGCCTAGAGAAGGTGGCGCGGGGTAAACTGGGAAAGTGATGTCGTGTACTGGCTCCGCCTTT
TTCCCGAGGGTGGGGGAGAACCGTATATAAGTGCAGTAGTCGCCGTGAACGTTCTTTTTCGCAACGGGTT
TGCCGCCAGAACACAGGTAAGTGCCGTGTGTGGTTCCCGCGGGCCTGGCCTCTTTACGGGTTATGGCCCT
TGCGTGCCTTGAATTACTTCCACGCCCCTGGCTGCAGTACGTGATTCTTGATCCCGAGCTTCGGGTTGGA
AGTGGGTGGGAGAGTTCGAGGCCTTGCGCTTAAGGAGCCCCTTCGCCTCGTGCTTGAGTTGAGGCCTGGC
TTGGGCGCTGGGGCCGCCGCGTGCGAATCTGGTGGCACCTTCGCGCCTGTCTCGCTGCTTTCGATAAGTC
TCTAGCCATTTAAAATTTTTGATGACCTGCTGCGACGCTTTTTTTCTGGCAAGATAGTCTTGTAAATGCG
GGCCAAGATCGGCACACTGGTATTTCGGTTTTTGGGGCCGCGGGCGGCGACGGGGCCGGTGCGTCCCAGC
GCACATGTTCGGCGAGGCGGGGCCTGCGAGCGCGGCCACCGAGAATCGGACGGGGGTAGTCTCAAGCTGG
CCGGCCTGCTCTGGTGCCTGGCCTCGCGCCGCCGTGTATCGCCCCGCCCTGGGCGGCAAGGCTGGCCCGG
TCGGCACCAGTTGCGTGAGCGGAAAGATGGCCGCTTCCCGGCCCTGCTGCAGGGAGCTCAAAATGGAGGA
CGCGGCGCTCGGGAGAGCGGGCGGGTGAGTCACCCACACAAAGGAAAAGGGCCTTTCCGTCCTCAGCCGT
CGCTTCATGTGACTCCACGGAGTACCGGGCGCCGTCCAGGCACCTCGATTAGTTCTCGCGCTTTTGGAGT
ACGTCGTCTTTAGGTTGGGGGGAGGGGTTTTATGCGATGGAGTTTCCCCACACTGAGTGGGTGGAGACTG
AAGTTAGGCCAGCTTGGCACTTGATGTAATTCTCCTTGGAATTTGCCCTTTTTGAGTTTGGATCTTGGTT
CATTCTCAAGCCTCAGACAGTGGTTCAAAGTTTTTTTCTTCCATTTCAGGTGTCGTGAAGCGCTTCGACT
AGGGATAACAGGGTAATTGTTTGAATGAGGCTTCAGTACTTTACAGAATCGTTGCCTGCACATCTTGGAA
ACACTTGCTGGGATTACTTCGACTTCTTAACCCAACAGAAGGCTCGAGAAGGTATATTGCTGTTGACAGG
ATCCACATTAACAACTTTAAGTCCAGCAATTTGAGTTAAGGGTGTTGCTCTCAATGATTTCACTAATGGT
TCAATTTTTAATTTCTTTTCTTCTGGTTCAAAATTCAAGTTTCAAGTGAAAGTGTAATATGCACCCATTT
CTTTCAATAAATCTTCTAAATAGTCCACTAATGTTTTATTTTGTTTTTTACAAAATCAAGCAGCCTCTGC
TATCAATATAGAACCTTGTATTCCATCTTTATCTCTAGCTGAGTCATCAATTACATATCCATAACTTTCT
TCATAAGCAAAAACAAAATTTAATCCGTTATCTTCTTCTTTAGCAATTTCTCTACCCATTCATTTCAATC
CAGTTAAAGTTTTTACAATCTTAACTCCATATTTTTCCTGAGCGATTCTATCACCCAAATCACTTGTTAC
AAAACTTGAATATAGAGCCGGATTTTTTGGAATGCTATTTAAGCGTTTTAGATTTGATAATTTTCAATCA
ATTAAAATTGGTCCTGTTTGATTTCCATCTAATCTTACAAAATGACCATCATGTTTTATTGCCATTCCAA
ATCTGTCAGCATCTGGGTCATTCATAATAATAATATCTGCATCATGTTTAATACCATATTCAAGCGGTAT
TTTTCATGCAGGATCAAATTCTGGATTTGGATTTACAACATTTTTCAATGTTTCATCTTCAAATGCACGA
TCTTCACCCTCAATAACGTTATATCCTGATTCACGTAATCTTTTTGGGGTAAATTTAGTTCCTGTTCCAT
TAACTGCGCTAAAAATAGGGCCCTGCCTCGGACTTCAAGGGGCTAGAATTCGAGCAATTATCTTGTTTAC
TAAAACTGAATACCTTGCTATCTCTTTGATACATTTTTACAAAGCTGAATTAAAATGGTATAAATTAAAT
CACTTTTTTCAATTCTACCGGGTAGGGGAGGCGCTTTTCCCAAGGCAGTCTGGAGCATGCGCTTTAGCAG
CCCCGCTGGGCACTTGGCGCTACACAAGTGGCCTCTGGCCTCGCACACATTCCACATCCACCGGTAGGCG
CCAACCGGCTCCGTTCTTTGGTGGCCCCTTCGCGCCACCTTCTACCCCCCCCCTAGTCAGGAAGTCCCCC
CCCGCCCCGCAGCTCGCGTCGTGCAGGACGTGACAAATGGAAGTAGCACGTCTCACTAGTCTCGTGCAGA
TGGACAGCACCGCTGAGCAATGGAGGCGGGTGGGCCTTTGGGGCAGCGGCCAATAGCAGCTTTGCTCCTT
CGCTTTCGGGGCTCAGAGGCGGGGAGGGGGTGGGTCCGGGGGCGGGCTCAGGGGCGGGCTCAGGGGCGGG
GCGGGCGCCCGAAGGTCCTCCGGAGGCCCGGCATTCTGCACGCTTCAAAAGCGCACGTCTGCCGCGCTGT
TCTCCTCTTCCTCATCTCCGGGCCTTTCGACCTTTAATTAACCACCATGGTGTCTAAGGGCGAAGAGCTG
ATTAAGGAGAACATGCACATGAAGCTGTACATGGAGGGCACCGTGGACAACCATCACTTCAAGTGCACAT
CCGAGGGCGAAGGCAAGCCCTACGAGGGCACCCAGACCATGAGAATCAAGGTGGTCGAGGGCGGCCCTCT
CCCCTTCGCCTTCGACATCCTGGCTACTAGCTTCCTCTACGGCAGCAAGACCTTCATCAACCACACCCAG
GGCATCCCCGACTTCTTCAAGCAGTCCTTCCCTGAGGGCTTCACATGGGAGAGAGTCACCACATACGAAG
ACGGGGGCGTGCTGACCGCTACCCAGGACACCAGCCTCCAGGACGGCTGCCTCATCTACAACGTCAAGAT
CAGAGGGGTGAACTTCACATCCAACGGCCCTGTGATGCAGAAGAAAACACTCGGCTGGGAGGCGTTCACC
GAGACGCTGTACCCCGCTGACGGCGGCCTGGAAGGCAGAAACGACATGGCCCTGAAGCTCGTGGGCGGGA
GCCATCTGATCGCAAACGCCAAGACCACATATAGATCCAAGAAACCCGCTAAGAACCTCAAGATGCCTGG
CGTGTACTATGTGGACTACAGACTGGAAAGAATCAAGGAGGCCAACAACGAGACCTACGTCGAGCAGCAC
GAGGTGGCAGTGGCCAGATACTGCGACCTCCCTAGCAAACTGGGGCACAAGCTAAATTAGGTTTAAACAT
CAACCTCTGGATTACAAAATTTGTGAAAGATTGACTGGTATTCTTAACTATGTTGCTCCTTTTACGCTAT
GTGGATACGCTGCTTTAATGCCTTTGTATCATGCTATTGCTTCCCGTATGGCTTTCATTTTCTCCTCCTT
GTATAAATCCTGGTTGCTGTCTCTTTATGAGGAGTTGTGGCCCGTTGTCAGGCAACGTGGCGTGGTGTGC
ACTGTGTTTGCTGACGCAACCCCCACTGGTTGGGGCATTGCCACCACCTGTCAGCTCCTTTCCGGGACTT
TCGCTTTCCCCCTCCCTATTGCCACGGCGGAACTCATCGCCGCCTGCCTTGCCCGCTGCTGGACAGGGGC
TCGGCTGTTGGGCACTGACAATTCCGTGGTGTTGTCGGGGAAGCTGACGTCCTTTCCATGGCTGCTCGCC
TGTGTTGCCACCTGGATTCTGCGCGGGACGTCCTTCTGCTACGTCCCTTCGGCCCTCAATCCAGCGGACC
TTCCTTCCCGCGGCCTGCTGCCGGCTCTGCGGCCTCTTCCGCGTCTTCGCCTTCGCCCTCAGACGAGTCG
GATCTCCCTTTGGGCCGCCTCCCCGCCTGGCCTGCAGGGGTACCTTTAAGACCAATGACTTACAAGGCAG
CTGTAGATCTTAGCCACTTTTTAAAAGAAAAGAGGGGACTGGAAGGGCTAATTCACTCCCAACGAAGACA
AGATATCCTTGATCTGTGGATCTACCACACACAAGGCTACTTCCCTGATTAGCAGAACTACACACCAGGG
CCAGGGGTCAGATATCCACTGACCTTTGGATGGTGCTACAAGCTAGTACCAGTTGAGCCAGATAAGGTAG
AAGAGGCCAATAAAGGAGAGAACACCAGCTTGTTACACCCTGTGAGCCTGCATGGGATGGATGACCCGGA
GAGAGAAGTGTTAGAGTGGAGGTTTGACAGCCGCCTAGCATTTCATCACGTGGCCCGAGAGCTGCATCCG
GAGTACTTCAAGAACTGCTGATATCGAGCTTGCTACAAGGGACTTTCCGCTGGGGACTTTCCAGGGAGGC
GTGGCCTGGGCGGGACTGGGGAGTGGCGAGCCCTCAGATCCTGCATATAAGCAGCTGCTTTTTGCCTGTA
CTGGGTCTCTCTGGTTAGACCAGATCTGAGCCTGGGAGCTCTCTGGCTAACTAGGGAACCCACTGCTTAA
GCCTCAATAAAGCTTGCCTTGAGTGCTTCAAGTAGTGTGTGCCCGTCTGTTGTGTGACTCTGGTAACTAG
AGATCCCTCAGACCCTTTTAGTCAGTGTGGAAAATCTCTAGCAGTAGTAGTTCATGTCATCTTATTATTC
AGTATTTATAACTTGCAAAGAAATGAATATCAGAGAGTGAGAGGCCTTGACATTGCTAGCGTTTTACCGT
CGACCTCTAGCTAGAGCTTGGCGTAATCATGGTCATAGCTGTTTCCTGTGTGAAATTGTTATCCGCTCAC
AATTCCACACAACATACGAGCCGGAAGCATAAAGTGTAAAGCCTGGGGTGCCTAATGAGTGAGCTAACTC
ACATTAATTGCGTTGCGCTCACTGCCCGCTTTCCAGTCGGGAAACCTGTCGTGCCAGCTGCATTAATGAA
TCGGCCAACGCGCGGGGAGAGGCGGTTTGCGTATTGGGCGCTCTTCCGCTTCCTCGCTCACTGACTCGCT
GCGCTCGGTCGTTCGGCTGCGGCGAGCGGTATCAGCTCACTCAAAGGCGGTAATACGGTTATCCACAGAA
TCAGGGGATAACGCAGGAAAGAACATGTGAGCAAAAGGCCAGCAAAAGGCCAGGAACCGTAAAAAGGCCG
CGTTGCTGGCGTTTTTCCATAGGCTCCGCCCCCCTGACGAGCATCACAAAAATCGACGCTCAAGTCAGAG
GTGGCGAAACCCGACAGGACTATAAAGATACCAGGCGTTTCCCCCTGGAAGCTCCCTCGTGCGCTCTCCT
GTTCCGACCCTGCCGCTTACCGGATACCTGTCCGCCTTTCTCCCTTCGGGAAGCGTGGCGCTTTCTCATA
GCTCACGCTGTAGGTATCTCAGTTCGGTGTAGGTCGTTCGCTCCAAGCTGGGCTGTGTGCACGAACCCCC
CGTTCAGCCCGACCGCTGCGCCTTATCCGGTAACTATCGTCTTGAGTCCAACCCGGTAAGACACGACTTA
TCGCCACTGGCAGCAGCCACTGGTAACAGGATTAGCAGAGCGAGGTATGTAGGCGGTGCTACAGAGTTCT
TGAAGTGGTGGCCTAACTACGGCTACACTAGAAGAACAGTATTTGGTATCTGCGCTCTGCTGAAGCCAGT
TACCTTCGGAAAAAGAGTTGGTAGCTCTTGATCCGGCAAACAAACCACCGCTGGTAGCGGTGGTTTTTTT
GTTTGCAAGCAGCAGATTACGCGCAGAAAAAAAGGATCTCAAGAAGATCCTTTGATCTTTTCTACGGGGT
CTGACGCTCAGTGGAACGAAAACTCACGTTAAGGGATTTTGGTCATGAGATTATCAAAAAGGATCTTCAC
CTAGATCCTTTTAAATTAAAAATGAAGTTTTAAATCAATCTAAAGTATATATGAGTAAACTTGGTCTGAC
AGTTACCAATGCTTAATCAGTGAGGCACCTATCTCAGCGATCTGTCTATTTCGTTCATCCATAGTTGCCT
GACTCCCCGTCGTGTAGATAACTACGATACGGGAGGGCTTACCATCTGGCCCCAGTGCTGCAATGATACC
GCGAGACCCACGCTCACCGGCTCCAGATTTATCAGCAATAAACCAGCCAGCCGGAAGGGCCGAGCGCAGA
AGTGGTCCTGCAACTTTATCCGCCTCCATCCAGTCTATTAATTGTTGCCGGGAAGCTAGAGTAAGTAGTT
CGCCAGTTAATAGTTTGCGCAACGTTGTTGCCATTGCTACAGGCATCGTGGTGTCACGCTCGTCGTTTGG
TATGGCTTCATTCAGCTCCGGTTCCCAACGATCAAGGCGAGTTACATGATCCCCCATGTTGTGCAAAAAA
GCGGTTAGCTCCTTCGGTCCTCCGATCGTTGTCAGAAGTAAGTTGGCCGCAGTGTTATCACTCATGGTTA
TGGCAGCACTGCATAATTCTCTTACTGTCATGCCATCCGTAAGATGCTTTTCTGTGACTGGTGAGTACTC
AACCAAGTCATTCTGAGAATAGTGTATGCGGCGACCGAGTTGCTCTTGCCCGGCGTCAATACGGGATAAT
ACCGCGCCACATAGCAGAACTTTAAAAGTGCTCATCATTGGAAAACGTTCTTCGGGGCGAAAACTCTCAA
GGATCTTACCGCTGTTGAGATCCAGTTCGATGTAACCCACTCGTGCACCCAACTGATCTTCAGCATCTTT
TACTTTCACCAGCGTTTCTGGGTGAGCAAAAACAGGAAGGCAAAATGCCGCAAAAAAGGGAATAAGGGCG
ACACGGAAATGTTGAATACTCATACTCTTCCTTTTTCAATATTATTGAAGCATTTATCAGGGTTATTGTC
TCATGAGCGGATACATATTTGAATGTATTTAGAAAAATAAACAAATAGGGGTTCCGCGCACATTTCCCCG
AAAAGTGCCACCTGACGTCGACGGATCGGGAGATCAACTTGTTTATTGCAGCTTATAATGGTTACAAATA
AAGCAATAGCATCACAAATTTCACAAATAAAGCATTTTTTTCACTGCATTCTAGTTGTGGTTTGTCCAAA
CTCATCAATGTATCTTATCATGTCTGGATCAACTGGATAACTCAAGCTAACCAAAATCATCCCAAACTTC
CCACCCCATACCCTATTACCACTGCCAATTACCTGTGGTTTCATTTACTCTAAACCTGTGATTCCTCTGA
ATTATTTTCATTTTAAAGAAATTGTATTTGTTAAATATGTACTACAAACTTAGTAGT
Features (pLannotate 1.2.2; 22 found; start..end, strand, type, name):
    377..634     +  LTR            5' LTR (truncated): truncated 5' long terminal repeat (LTR) from HIV-1
    681..806     +  misc_feature   HIV-1 Ψ: packaging signal of human immunodeficiency virus type 1
    790..1128    +  CDS            HIV-1 gag (fragment): gag protein from human immunodeficiency virus 1; gag
   1303..1536    +  misc_feature   RRE: The Rev response element (RRE) of HIV-1 allows for Rev-dependent mRNA export from the nucleus to the cytoplasm.
   1913..2013    +  CDS            Rev (fragment): human immunodeficiency virus 1 (HIV-1) Rev protein; rev; enhances nuclear export of unspliced and incompletely spliced viral mRNAs
   2028..2143    +  misc_feature   cPPT/CTS: central polypurine tract and central termination sequence of HIV-1 (lacking the first T)
   2184..3348    +  promoter       EF-1α promoter: strong constitutive promoter for human elongation factor EF-1α
   4293..4416    +  ncRNA          3' miR-30a: sequence downstream of the 71-nt precursor of the human miR-30a microRNA (Zeng et al., 2002) miRNA
   4430..4929    +  promoter       PGK promoter: mouse phosphoglycerate kinase 1 promoter
   4947..5657    +  CDS            mTagBFP2: mTagBFP2 is a basic (constitutively fluorescent) blue fluorescent protein published in 2011, derived from Entacmaea quadricolor. It is reported to be a very rapidly-maturing monomer with very low acid sensitivity.
   5669..6256    +  misc_feature   WPRE: woodchuck hepatitis virus posttranscriptional regulatory element
   6270..6668    +  CDS            nef (fragment): NEF_HV1BR - Experimental evidence at protein level: Swiss-Prot protein existence level 1. Extracellular Nef protein targets CD4(+) T-lymphocytes for apoptosis by interacting with CXCR4 surface receptors (PubMed:14990729). From Human immunodeficiency virus type 1 group M subtype B (isolate BRU/LAI) (HIV-1).
   6716..6973    +  LTR            5' LTR (truncated): truncated 5' long terminal repeat (LTR) from HIV-1
   7126..7142    -  protein_bind   lac operator: The lac repressor binds to the lac operator to inhibit transcription in E. coli. This inhibition can be relieved by adding lactose or isopropyl-β-D-thiogalactopyranoside (IPTG). lac repressor encoded by lacI
   7150..7180    -  promoter       lac promoter: promoter for the E. coli lac operon
   7195..7216    -  protein_bind   CAP binding site: CAP binding activates transcription in the presence of cAMP. E. coli catabolite activator protein
   7229..7321    -  CDS            lacI (fragment): lac repressor; lacI; The lac repressor binds to the lac operator to inhibit transcription in E. coli. This inhibition can be relieved by adding lactose or isopropyl-β-D-thiogalactopyranoside (IPTG).
   7504..8092    -  rep_origin     ori: high-copy-number ColE1/pMB1/pBR322/pUC origin of replication
   8263..9123    -  CDS            AmpR: β-lactamase; bla; confers resistance to ampicillin, carbenicillin, and related antibiotics
   9124..9228    -  promoter       AmpR promoter: bla
   9276..9410    +  polyA_signal   SV40 poly(A) signal: SV40 polyadenylation signal
   9577..329     +  CDS            nef (fragment) (across the origin): NEF_HV1BR - Experimental evidence at protein level: Swiss-Prot protein existence level 1. Extracellular Nef protein targets CD4(+) T-lymphocytes for apoptosis by interacting with CXCR4 surface receptors (PubMed:14990729). From Human immunodeficiency virus type 1 group M subtype B (isolate BRU/LAI) (HIV-1).
