[The description below was written by a language model from this plasmid's Addgene catalogue record and pLannotate feature annotations shown in this document.]
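Description:
LEAPTW is an HIV-1-based lentiviral vector built on the pLVX-Puro backbone. It serves as an empty microRNA-embedded shRNA (shRNAmir) backbone for RNA interference, with a blue fluorescent reporter. In bacteria it is maintained through a high-copy ColE1/pUC-type origin and selected with ampicillin via the β-lactamase gene. Remnants of the lac promoter/operator region and an SV40 polyadenylation signal lie in the plasmid backbone outside the viral genome.

The transfer cassette is flanked by two HIV-1 LTR elements, both annotated as truncated, with adjacent nef-derived fragments. It carries the usual cis-acting elements. These are the Ψ packaging signal with a partial gag sequence, the Rev response element for Rev-dependent nuclear export of the genomic RNA, and the cPPT/CTS, which aids nuclear import of the reverse-transcribed genome.

Downstream, the human EF-1α promoter drives the synthetic miR-AB scaffold, into which target-specific shRNA stems are intended to be cloned. The feature table identifies only a 3' miR-30a flanking sequence here. About 900 nt between the promoter and this flank are unannotated, so the full composition of the scaffold cannot be determined from the record.

A separate mouse PGK promoter expresses mTagBFP2, followed by a WPRE to enhance transcript stability and expression. No puromycin resistance gene is annotated despite the parental backbone name, so transduced cells appear to be identified by blue fluorescence rather than drug selection.

According to the record, the plasmid belongs to a toolkit for multicolour-barcoded multiplex RNAi. In that system, distinct fluorescent reporters mark cells receiving different knockdown constructs, allowing combinatorial knockdown to be read out at the single-cell level.
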