Addgene plasmid #205668: LEAPTW
Purpose: shRNAmir backbone for RNA interference, with mTagBFP2 reporter
Depositing lab: Dapeng Wang. Depositing organization: Shandong Medical and Pharmaceutical University. Publication: miR-AB, a miRNA-based shRNA viral toolkit for multicolor-barcoded multiplex RNAi at a single-cell level. Wang D, Xiu J, Zhao J, Luo J. EMBO Rep. 2022 Apr 5;23(4):e53691. doi: 10.15252/embr.202153691. Epub 2022 Feb 24. PubMed 35201651.
Backbone
  Vector backbone: pLVX-Puro
  Backbone manufacturer: Clontech
  Vector type: Lentiviral
Growth in bacteria
  Bacterial resistance: Ampicillin, 100 μg/mL
  Growth temperature: 37°C
  Growth strain: NEB Stable
  Copy number: High Copy
Gene/Insert
  Gene/Insert name: miR-AB
  Species: Synthetic
  Promoter: EF1a
  Cloning method: Restriction Enzyme; 5′ cloning site BamHI (unknown if destroyed); 3′ cloning site ApaI (unknown if destroyed)
  Sequencing primers: 3′ PGK Reverse: GCCAGAGGCCACTTGTGTAG
Terms and licenses: Academic/Nonprofit Terms; Industry Terms: Not Available to Industry
How to cite: LEAPTW was a gift from Dapeng Wang (Addgene plasmid # 205668 ; http://n2t.net/addgene:205668 ; RRID:Addgene_205668)
